>Addgene plasmid #170837 | Tbx21 gRNA#1 | addgene full sequence | sequence record 341121 | Addgene NGS Result
TTTGAATGTATTTAGAAAAATAAACAAATAGGGGTTCCGCGCACATTTCCCCGAAAAGTGCCACCTGACG
TGAGGGCCTATTTCCCATGATTCCTTCATATTTGCATATACGATACAAGGCTGTTAGAGAGATAATTAGA
ATTAATTTGACTGTAAACACAAAGATATTAGTACAAAATACGTGACGTAGAAAGTAATAATTTCTTGGGT
AGTTTGCAGTTTTAAAATTATGTTTTAAAATGGACTATCATATGCTTACCGTAACTTGAAAGTATTTCGA
TTTCTTGGCTTTATATATCTTGTGGAAAGGACGAAACACCGACCCGACCGATCGCCGCGCGTTTTAGAGC
TAGAAATAGCAAGTTAAAATAAGGCTAGTCCGTTATCAACTTGAAAAAGTGGCACCGAGTCGGTGCTTTT
TTTCTAGACCCAGCTTTCTTGTACAAAGTTGGCATTAGATCCGCTGCATTAATGAATCGGCCAACGCGCG
GGGAGAGGCGGTTTGCGTATTGGGCGCTCTTCCGCTTCCTCGCTCACTGACTCGCTGCGCTCGGTCGTTC
GGCTGCGGCGAGCGGTATCAGCTCACTCAAAGGCGGTAATACGGTTATCCACAGAATCAGGGGATAACGC
AGGAAAGAACATGTGAGCAAAAGGCCAGAATTCGAGCTCGGTACCCGGGGATCCTCTAGAGTCGACCTGC
AGGCATGCAAGCTTGGCGTAATCATGGTCATAGCTGTTTCCTGTGTGAAATTGTTATCCGCTCACAATTC
CACACAACATACGAGCCGGAAGCATAAAGTGTAAAGCCTGGGGTGCCTAATGAGTGAGCTAACTCACATT
AATTGCGTTGCGCTCACTGCCCGCTTTCCAGTCGGGAAACCTGTCGTGCCAGCTGCATTAATGAATCGGC
CAACGCGCGGGGAGAGGCGGTTTGCGTATTGGGCGCTCTTCCGCTTCCTCGCTCACTGACTCGCTGCGCT
CGGTCGTTCGGCTGCGGCGAGCGGTATCAGCTCACTCAAAGGCGGTAATACGGTTATCCACAGAATCAGG
GGATAACGCAGGAAAGAACATGTGAGCAAAAGGCCAGCAAAAGGCCAGGAACCGTAAAAAGGCCGCGTTG
CTGGCGTTTTTCCATAGGCTCCGCCCCCCTGACGAGCATCACAAAAATCGACGCTCAAGTCAGAGGTGGC
GAAACCCGACAGGACTATAAAGATACCAGGCGTTTCCCCCTGGAAGCTCCCTCGTGCGCTCTCCTGTTCC
GACCCTGCCGCTTACCGGATACCTGTCCGCCTTTCTCCCTTCGGGAAGCGTGGCGCTTTCTCATAGCTCA
CGCTGTAGGTATCTCAGTTCGGTGTAGGTCGTTCGCTCCAAGCTGGGCTGTGTGCACGAACCCCCCGTTC
AGCCCGACCGCTGCGCCTTATCCGGTAACTATCGTCTTGAGTCCAACCCGGTAAGACACGACTTATCGCC
ACTGGCAGCAGCCACTGGTAACAGGATTAGCAGAGCGAGGTATGTAGGCGGTGCTACAGAGTTCTTGAAG
TGGTGGCCTAACTACGGCTACACTAGAAGAACAGTATTTGGTATCTGCGCTCTGCTGAAGCCAGTTACCT
TCGGAAAAAGAGTTGGTAGCTCTTGATCCGGCAAACAAACCACCGCTGGTAGCGGTGGTTTTTTTGTTTG
CAAGCAGCAGATTACGCGCAGAAAAAAAGGATCTCAAGAAGATCCTTTGATCTTTTCTACGGGGTCTGAC
GCTCAGTGGAACGAAAACTCACGTTAAGGGATTTTGGTCATGAGATTATCAAAAAGGATCTTCACCTAGA
TCCTTTTAAATTAAAAATGAAGTTTTAAATCAATCTAAAGTATATATGAGTAAACTTGGTCTGACAGTTA
CCAATGCTTAATCAGTGAGGCACCTATCTCAGCGATCTGTCTATTTCGTTCATCCATAGTTGCCTGACTC
CCCGTCGTGTAGATAACTACGATACGGGAGGGCTTACCATCTGGCCCCAGTGCTGCAATGATACCGCGAG
ACCCACGCTCACCGGCTCCAGATTTATCAGCAATAAACCAGCCAGCCGGAAGGGCCGAGCGCAGAAGTGG
TCCTGCAACTTTATCCGCCTCCATCCAGTCTATTAATTGTTGCCGGGAAGCTAGAGTAAGTAGTTCGCCA
GTTAATAGTTTGCGCAACGTTGTTGCCATTGCTACAGGCATCGTGGTGTCACGCTCGTCGTTTGGTATGG
CTTCATTCAGCTCCGGTTCCCAACGATCAAGGCGAGTTACATGATCCCCCATGTTGTGCAAAAAAGCGGT
TAGCTCCTTCGGTCCTCCGATCGTTGTCAGAAGTAAGTTGGCCGCAGTGTTATCACTCATGGTTATGGCA
GCACTGCATAATTCTCTTACTGTCATGCCATCCGTAAGATGCTTTTCTGTGACTGGTGAGTACTCAACCA
AGTCATTCTGAGAATAGTGTATGCGGCGACCGAGTTGCTCTTGCCCGGCGTCAATACGGGATAATACCGC
GCCACATAGCAGAACTTTAAAAGTGCTCATCATTGGAAAACGTTCTTCGGGGCGAAAACTCTCAAGGATC
TTACCGCTGTTGAGATCCAGTTCGATGTAACCCACTCGTGCACCCAACTGATCTTCAGCATCTTTTACTT
TCACCAGCGTTTCTGGGTGAGCAAAAACAGGAAGGCAAAATGCCGCAAAAAAGGGAATAAGGGCGACACG
GAAATGTTGAATACTCATACTCTTCCTTTTTCAATATTATTGAAGCATTTATCAGGGTTATTGTCTCATG
AGCGGATACATA
Features (pLannotate 1.2.2; 13 found; start..end, strand, type, name):
     72..312     +  promoter       U6 promoter: RNA polymerase III promoter for human U6 snRNA
    341..416     +  misc_RNA       gRNA scaffold: guide RNA scaffold for the Streptococcus pyogenes CRISPR/Cas9 system
    428..449     -  protein_bind   attB2 (fragment): mutant version of attB; recombination site for the Gateway® BP reaction BP Clonase™
    463..517     -  CDS            lacI (fragment): lac repressor; lacI; The lac repressor binds to the lac operator to inhibit transcription in E. coli. This inhibition can be relieved by adding lactose or isopropyl-β-D-thiogalactopyranoside (IPTG).
    519..652     -  rep_origin     RSF ori (fragment): Plasmids containing the RSF 1030 origin of replication can be propagated in E. coli cells that contain additional plasmids with compatible origins.
    658..714     +  misc_feature   MCS: pUC18/19 multiple cloning site
    751..767     -  protein_bind   lac operator: The lac repressor binds to the lac operator to inhibit transcription in E. coli. This inhibition can be relieved by adding lactose or isopropyl-β-D-thiogalactopyranoside (IPTG). lac repressor encoded by lacI
    775..805     -  promoter       lac promoter: promoter for the E. coli lac operon
    820..841     -  protein_bind   CAP binding site: CAP binding activates transcription in the presence of cAMP. E. coli catabolite activator protein
    854..946     -  CDS            lacI (fragment): lac repressor; lacI; The lac repressor binds to the lac operator to inhibit transcription in E. coli. This inhibition can be relieved by adding lactose or isopropyl-β-D-thiogalactopyranoside (IPTG).
   1129..1717    -  rep_origin     ori: high-copy-number ColE1/pMB1/pBR322/pUC origin of replication
   1888..2748    -  CDS            AmpR: β-lactamase; bla; confers resistance to ampicillin, carbenicillin, and related antibiotics
   2749..41      -  promoter       AmpR promoter (across the origin): bla
