[The description below was written by a language model from this plasmid's Addgene catalogue record and pLannotate feature annotations shown in this document.]
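Description:
Tbx21 gRNA#1 is a small (about 2.8 kb) mammalian CRISPR guide-expression plasmid built on a minimal "gRNA backbone" and intended for Cas9-mediated knockout of mouse Tbx21 (also known as T-bet). It is propagated in E. coli under ampicillin selection, conferred by a β-lactamase gene with its own promoter, and replicates from a ColE1/pUC-type origin. The annotation describes this origin as high-copy, whereas the catalogue entry lists the plasmid as low copy; the record does not resolve this difference.

The functional payload is a single RNA polymerase III transcription unit: a human U6 promoter followed, after a short gap consistent with the position of the Tbx21-targeting spacer, by the Streptococcus pyogenes Cas9 guide RNA scaffold. Transcription yields a single guide RNA that directs SpCas9 to the Tbx21 locus, where cleavage and error-prone repair can disrupt the gene. No Cas9 coding sequence, mammalian selection marker or fluorescent reporter is annotated, so the nuclease must be supplied separately, for example from a co-delivered plasmid or a Cas9-expressing host.

The remaining features appear to be cloning-vector remnants rather than functional parts: a partial attB2 Gateway site, a pUC-type multiple cloning site, the lac promoter, operator and CAP binding site, and short fragments matched to lacI and the RSF origin. The "#1" in the name suggests it is one of several guides against the same gene. The associated publication concerns dendrite remodelling in olfactory bulb mitral cells, although the record does not detail how this particular guide was applied.
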