Addgene plasmid #170837: Tbx21 gRNA#1
Purpose: Cas9-mediated knockout of Tbx21 in mammalian cells
Depositing lab: Takeshi Imai. Publication: BMPR-2 gates activity-dependent stabilization of primary dendrites during mitral cell remodeling. Aihara S, Fujimoto S, Sakaguchi R, Imai T. Cell Rep. 2021 Jun 22;35(12):109276. doi: 10.1016/j.celrep.2021.109276. PubMed 34161760.
Backbone
  Vector backbone: gRNA backbone
  Vector type: Mammalian Expression, CRISPR
Growth in bacteria
  Bacterial resistance: Ampicillin, 100 μg/mL
  Growth temperature: 37°C
  Growth strain: DH5alpha
  Copy number: Low Copy
Gene/Insert
  Gene/Insert name: Tbx21
  gRNA/shRNA sequence: GACCCGACCGATCGCCGCGCAGG
  Species: M. musculus (mouse)
  Entrez Gene: Tbx21 (a.k.a. TBT1, Tbet, Tblym)
Terms and licenses: Academic/Nonprofit Terms; Industry Terms: Not Available to Industry
How to cite: Tbx21 gRNA#1 was a gift from Takeshi Imai (Addgene plasmid # 170837 ; http://n2t.net/addgene:170837 ; RRID:Addgene_170837)
